>Addgene plasmid #75409 | tRNA-gRNA position [D1_n-1] (GB1208) | depositor full sequence | sequence record 151823 | Full plasmid sequence
CTCGCTCATTGCACCGACTCGGTGCCACTTTTTCAAGTTGATAACGGACTAGCCTTATTTTAACTTGCTA
TTTCTAGCTCTAAAACTGAGACGGCGCGCGCCGTCTCTGCACCAGCCGGGAATCGAACCCGGGTCTGTAC
CGTGGCAGGGTACTATTCTACCACTAGACCACTGGTGCTTTGTTCAATCGAGCGAGACGGGATCACTAGT
GAATTCGCGGCCGCCTGCAGGTCGACCATATGGGAGAGCTCCCAACGCGTTGGATGCATAGCTTGAGTAT
TCTATAGTGTCACCTAAATAGCTTGGCGTAATCATGGTCATAGCTGTTTCCTGTGTGAAATTGTTATCCG
CTCACAATTCCACACAACATACGAGCCGGAAGCATAAAGTGTAAAGCCTGGGGTGCCTAATGAGTGAGCT
AACTCACATTAATTGCGTTGCGCTCACTGCCCGCTTTCCAGTCGGGAAACCTGTCGTGCCAGCTGCATTA
ATGAATCGGCCAACGCGCGGGGAGAGGCGGTTTGCGTATTGGGCGCTCTTCCGCTTCCTCGCTCACTGAC
TCGCTGCGCTCGGTCGTTCGGCTGCGGCGAGCGGTATCAGCTCACTCAAAGGCGGTAATACGGTTATCCA
CAGAATCAGGGGATAACGCAGGAAAGAACATGTGAGCAAAAGGCCAGCAAAAGGCCAGGAACCGTAAAAA
GGCCGCGTTGCTGGCGTTTTTCCATAGGCTCCGCCCCCCTGACGAGCATCACAAAAATCGACGCTCAAGT
CAGAGGTGGCGAAACCCGACAGGACTATAAAGATACCAGGCGTTTCCCCCTGGAAGCTCCCTCGTGCGCT
CTCCTGTTCCGACCCTGCCGCTTACCGGATACCTGTCCGCCTTTCTCCCTTCGGGAAGCGTGGCGCTTTC
TCATAGCTCACGCTGTAGGTATCTCAGTTCGGTGTAGGTCGTTCGCTCCAAGCTGGGCTGTGTGCACGAA
CCCCCCGTTCAGCCCGACCGCTGCGCCTTATCCGGTAACTATCGTCTTGAGTCCAACCCGGTAAGACACG
ACTTATCGCCACTGGCAGCAGCCACTGGTAACAGGATTAGCAGAGCGAGGTATGTAGGCGGTGCTACAGA
GTTCTTGAAGTGGTGGCCTAACTACGGCTACACTAGAAGAACAGTATTTGGTATCTGCGCTCTGCTGAAG
CCAGTTACCTTCGGAAAAAGAGTTGGTAGCTCTTGATCCGGCAAACAAACCACCGCTGGTAGCGGTGGTT
TTTTTGTTTGCAAGCAGCAGATTACGCGCAGAAAAAAAGGATCTCAAGAAGATCCTTTGATCTTTTCTAC
GGGGTCTGACGCTCAGTGGAACGAAAACTCACGTTAAGGGATTTTGGTCATGAGATTATCAAAAAGGATC
TTCACCTAGATCCTTTTAAATTAAAAATGAAGTTTTAAATCAATCTAAAGTATATATGAGTAAACTTGGT
CTGACAGTTACCAATGCTTAATCAGTGAGGCACCTATCTCAGCGATCTGTCTATTTCGTTCATCCATAGT
TGCCTGACTCCCCGTCGTGTAGATAACTACGATACGGGAGGGCTTACCATCTGGCCCCAGTGCTGCAATG
ATACCGCGAGACCCACGCTCACCGGCTCCAGATTTATCAGCAATAAACCAGCCAGCCGGAAGGGCCGAGC
GCAGAAGTGGTCCTGCAACTTTATCCGCCTCCATCCAGTCTATTAATTGTTGCCGGGAAGCTAGAGTAAG
TAGTTCGCCAGTTAATAGTTTGCGCAACGTTGTTGCCATTGCTACAGGCATCGTGGTGTCACGCTCGTCG
TTTGGTATGGCTTCATTCAGCTCCGGTTCCCAACGATCAAGGCGAGTTACATGATCCCCCATGTTGTGCA
AAAAAGCGGTTAGCTCCTTCGGTCCTCCGATCGTTGTCAGAAGTAAGTTGGCCGCAGTGTTATCACTCAT
GGTTATGGCAGCACTGCATAATTCTCTTACTGTCATGCCATCCGTAAGATGCTTTTCTGTGACTGGTGAG
TACTCAACCAAGTCATTCTGAGAATAGTGTATGCGGCGACCGAGTTGCTCTTGCCCGGCGTCAATACGGG
ATAATACCGCGCCACATAGCAGAACTTTAAAAGTGCTCATCATTGGAAAACGTTCTTCGGGGCGAAAACT
CTCAAGGATCTTACCGCTGTTGAGATCCAGTTCGATGTAACCCACTCGTGCACCCAACTGATCTTCAGCA
TCTTTTACTTTCACCAGCGTTTCTGGGTGAGCAAAAACAGGAAGGCAAAATGCCGCAAAAAAGGGAATAA
GGGCGACACGGAAATGTTGAATACTCATACTCTTCCTTTTTCAATATTATTGAAGCATTTATCAGGGTTA
TTGTCTCATGAGCGGATACATATTTGAATGTATTTAGAAAAATAAACAAATAGGGGTTCCGCGCACATTT
CCCCGAAAAGTGCCACCTGATGCGGTGTGAAATACCGCACAGATGCGTAAGGAGAAAATACCGCATCAGG
AAATTGTAAGCGTTAATATTTTGTTAAAATTCGCGTTAAATTTTTGTTAAATCAGCTCATTTTTTAACCA
ATAGGCCGAAATCGGCAAAATCCCTTATAAATCAAAAGAATAGACCGAGATAGGGT
[37 nt withheld, positions 2647-2683]
AAAGAACGTGGACTCCAACGTCAAAGG
[49 nt withheld, positions 2711-2759]
T
[91 nt withheld, positions 2761-2851]
G
[124 nt withheld, positions 2853-2976]
CCATTCGCCATTCAGGCTGCGCAACTGTTGGGAAGGGCGATCGGTGCGGGCCTCTTCGCTATTACGCCAG
CTGGCGAAAGGGGGATGTGCTGCAAGGCGATTAAGTTGGGTAACGCCAGGGTTTTCCCAGTCACGACGTT
GTAAAACGACGGCCAGTGAATTGTAATACGACTCACTATAGGGCGAATTGGGCCCGACGTCGCATGCTCC
CGGCCGCCATGGCGGCCGCGGGAATTCGATTCCCGT
Features (pLannotate 1.2.2; 15 found; start..end, strand, type, name):
     11..86      -  misc_RNA       gRNA scaffold: guide RNA scaffold for the Streptococcus pyogenes CRISPR/Cas9 system
    107..177     -  ncRNA          tRNA: Accession: RF00005 - tRNA
    207..269     -  CDS            VESPI_VESMG (fragment): Experimental evidence at protein level: Swiss-Prot protein existence level 1. Shows contractile activity on isolated ileum smooth muscle. From Vespa magnifica (Hornet).
    281..299     -  promoter       SP6 promoter: promoter for bacteriophage SP6 RNA polymerase
    341..357     -  protein_bind   lac operator: The lac repressor binds to the lac operator to inhibit transcription in E. coli. This inhibition can be relieved by adding lactose or isopropyl-β-D-thiogalactopyranoside (IPTG). lac repressor encoded by lacI
    365..395     -  promoter       lac promoter: promoter for the E. coli lac operon
    410..431     -  protein_bind   CAP binding site: CAP binding activates transcription in the presence of cAMP. E. coli catabolite activator protein
    444..536     -  CDS            lacI (fragment): lac repressor; lacI; The lac repressor binds to the lac operator to inhibit transcription in E. coli. This inhibition can be relieved by adding lactose or isopropyl-β-D-thiogalactopyranoside (IPTG).
    719..1307    -  rep_origin     ori: high-copy-number ColE1/pMB1/pBR322/pUC origin of replication
   1478..2338    -  CDS            AmpR: β-lactamase; bla; confers resistance to ampicillin, carbenicillin, and related antibiotics
   2339..2443    -  promoter       AmpR promoter: bla
   2470..2520    +  misc_feature   bom (fragment): basis of mobility region from pBR322
   2548..2976    -  rep_origin     f1 ori (sequence partly withheld): f1 bacteriophage origin of replication; arrow indicates direction of (+) strand synthesis
   2980..3137    -  CDS            lacZα (fragment): LacZα fragment of β-galactosidase; lacZ fragment
   3140..3158    +  promoter       T7 promoter: promoter for bacteriophage T7 RNA polymerase
