>Addgene plasmid #75409 | tRNA-gRNA position [D1_n-1] (GB1208) | addgene full sequence | sequence record 211946 | Addgene NGS Result
CTCGCTCATTGCACCGACTCGGTGCCACTTTTTCAAGTTGATAACGGACTAGCCTTATTTTAACTTGCTA
TTTCTAGCTCTAAAACTGAGACGGCGCGCGCCGTCTCTGCACCAGCCGGGAATCGAACCCGGGTCTGTAC
CGTGGCAGGGTACTATTCTACCACTAGACCACTGGTGCTTTGTTCAATCGAGCGAGACGGGATCACTAGT
GAATTCGCGGCCGCCTGCAGGTCGACCATATGGGAGAGCTCCCAACGCGTTGGATGCATAGCTTGAGTAT
TCTATAGTGTCACCTAAATAGCTTGGCGTAATCATGGTCATAGCTGTTTCCTGTGTGAAATTGTTATCCG
CTCACAATTCCACACAACATACGAGCCGGAAGCATAAAGTGTAAAGCCTGGGGTGCCTAATGAGTGAGCT
AACTCACATTAATTGCGTTGCGCTCACTGCCCGCTTTCCAGTCGGGAAACCTGTCGTGCCAGCTGCATTA
ATGAATCGGCCAACGCGCGGGGAGAGGCGGTTTGCGTATTGGGCGCTCTTCCGCTTCCTCGCTCACTGAC
TCGCTGCGCTCGGTCGTTCGGCTGCGGCGAGCGGTATCAGCTCACTCAAAGGCGGTAATACGGTTATCCA
CAGAATCAGGGGATAACGCAGGAAAGAACATGTGAGCAAAAGGCCAGCAAAAGGCCAGGAACCGTAAAAA
GGCCGCGTTGCTGGCGTTTTTCCATAGGCTCCGCCCCCCTGACGAGCATCACAAAAATCGACGCTCAAGT
CAGAGGTGGCGAAACCCGACAGGACTATAAAGATACCAGGCGTTTCCCCCTGGAAGCTCCCTCGTGCGCT
CTCCTGTTCCGACCCTGCCGCTTACCGGATACCTGTCCGCCTTTCTCCCTTCGGGAAGCGTGGCGCTTTC
TCATAGCTCACGCTGTAGGTATCTCAGTTCGGTGTAGGTCGTTCGCTCCAAGCTGGGCTGTGTGCACGAA
CCCCCCGTTCAGCCCGACCGCTGCGCCTTATCCGGTAACTATCGTCTTGAGTCCAACCCGGTAAGACACG
ACTTATCGCCACTGGCAGCAGCCACTGGTAACAGGATTAGCAGAGCGAGGTATGTAGGCGGTGCTACAGA
GTTCTTGAAGTGGTGGCCTAACTACGGCTACACTAGAAGAACAGTATTTGGTATCTGCGCTCTGCTGAAG
CCAGTTACCTTCGGAAAAAGAGTTGGTAGCTCTTGATCCGGCAAACAAACCACCGCTGGTAGCGGTGGTT
TTTTTGTTTGCAAGCAGCAGATTACGCGCAGAAAAAAAGGATCTCAAGAAGATCCTTTGATCTTTTCTAC
GGGGTCTGACGCTCAGTGGAACGAAAACTCACGTTAAGGGATTTTGGTCATGAGATTATCAAAAAGGATC
TTCACCTAGATCCTTTTAAATTAAAAATGAAGTTTTAAATCAATCTAAAGTATATATGAGTAAACTTGGT
CTGACAGTTACCAATGCTTAATCAGTGAGGCACCTATCTCAGCGATCTGTCTATTTCGTTCATCCATAGT
TGCCTGACTCCCCGTCGTGTAGATAACTACGATACGGGAGGGCTTACCATCTGGCCCCAGTGCTGCAATG
ATACCGCGAGACCCACGCTCACCGGCTCCAGATTTATCAGCAATAAACCAGCCAGCCGGAAGGGCCGAGC
GCAGAAGTGGTCCTGCAACTTTATCCGCCTCCATCCAGTCTATTAATTGTTGCCGGGAAGCTAGAGTAAG
TAGTTCGCCAGTTAATAGTTTGCGCAACGTTGTTGCCATTGCTACAGGCATCGTGGTGTCACGCTCGTCG
TTTGGTATGGCTTCATTCAGCTCCGGTTCCCAACGATCAAGGCGAGTTACATGATCCCCCATGTTGTGCA
AAAAAGCGGTTAGCTCCTTCGGTCCTCCGATCGTTGTCAGAAGTAAGTTGGCCGCAGTGTTATCACTCAT
GGTTATGGCAGCACTGCATAATTCTCTTACTGTCATGCCATCCGTAAGATGCTTTTCTGTGACTGGTGAG
TACTCAACCAAGTCATTCTGAGAATAGTGTATGCGGCGACCGAGTTGCTCTTGCCCGGCGTCAATACGGG
ATAATACCGCGCCACATAGCAGAACTTTAAAAGTGCTCATCATTGGAAAACGTTCTTCGGGGCGAAAACT
CTCAAGGATCTTACCGCTGTTGAGATCCAGTTCGATGTAACCCACTCGTGCACCCAACTGATCTTCAGCA
TCTTTTACTTTCACCAGCGTTTCTGGGTGAGCAAAAACAGGAAGGCAAAATGCCGCAAAAAAGGGAATAA
GGGCGACACGGAAATGTTGAATACTCATACTCTTCCTTTTTCAATATTATTGAAGCATTTATCAGGGTTA
TTGTCTCATGAGCGGATACATATTTGAATGTATTTAGAAAAATAAACAAATAGGGGTTCCGCGCACATTT
CCCCGAAAAGTGCCACCTGATGCGGTGTGAAATACCGCACAGATGCGTAAGGAGAAAATACCGCATCAGG
AAATTGTAAGCGTTAATATTTTGTTAAAATTCGCGTTAAATTTTTGTTAAATCAGCTCATTTTTTAACCA
ATAGGCCGAAATCGGCAAAATCCCTTATAAATCAAAAGAATAGACCGAGATAGGGT
[37 nt withheld, positions 2647-2683]
AAAGAACGTGGACTCCAACGTCAAAGG
[49 nt withheld, positions 2711-2759]
TAATCAAGTTTTTTGGGGTCGAGGTGCCGTM
[61 nt withheld, positions 2791-2851]
G
[124 nt withheld, positions 2853-2976]
CCATTCGCCATTCAGGCTGCGCAACTGTTGGGAAGGGCGATCGGTGCGGGCCTCTTCGCTATTACGCCAG
CTGGCGAAAGGGGGATGTGCTGCAAGGCGATTAAGTTGGGTAACGCCAGGGTTTTCCCAGTCACGACGTT
GTAAAACGACGGCCAGTGAATTGTAATACGACTCACTATAGGGCGAATTGGGCCCGACGTCGCATGCTCC
CGGCCGCCATGGCGGCCGCGGGAATTCGATTCCCGT
Features (pLannotate 1.2.2; 15 found; start..end, strand, type, name):
     11..86      -  misc_RNA       gRNA scaffold: guide RNA scaffold for the Streptococcus pyogenes CRISPR/Cas9 system
    107..177     -  ncRNA          tRNA: Accession: RF00005 - tRNA
    207..269     -  CDS            VESPI_VESMG (fragment): Experimental evidence at protein level: Swiss-Prot protein existence level 1. Shows contractile activity on isolated ileum smooth muscle. From Vespa magnifica (Hornet).
    281..299     -  promoter       SP6 promoter: promoter for bacteriophage SP6 RNA polymerase
    341..357     -  protein_bind   lac operator: The lac repressor binds to the lac operator to inhibit transcription in E. coli. This inhibition can be relieved by adding lactose or isopropyl-β-D-thiogalactopyranoside (IPTG). lac repressor encoded by lacI
    365..395     -  promoter       lac promoter: promoter for the E. coli lac operon
    410..431     -  protein_bind   CAP binding site: CAP binding activates transcription in the presence of cAMP. E. coli catabolite activator protein
    444..536     -  CDS            lacI (fragment): lac repressor; lacI; The lac repressor binds to the lac operator to inhibit transcription in E. coli. This inhibition can be relieved by adding lactose or isopropyl-β-D-thiogalactopyranoside (IPTG).
    719..1307    -  rep_origin     ori: high-copy-number ColE1/pMB1/pBR322/pUC origin of replication
   1478..2338    -  CDS            AmpR: β-lactamase; bla; confers resistance to ampicillin, carbenicillin, and related antibiotics
   2339..2443    -  promoter       AmpR promoter: bla
   2470..2520    +  misc_feature   bom (fragment): basis of mobility region from pBR322
   2521..2976    -  rep_origin     f1 ori (sequence partly withheld): f1 bacteriophage origin of replication; arrow indicates direction of (+) strand synthesis
   2980..3137    -  CDS            lacZα (fragment): LacZα fragment of β-galactosidase; lacZ fragment
   3140..3158    +  promoter       T7 promoter: promoter for bacteriophage T7 RNA polymerase
