[The description below was written by a language model from this plasmid's Addgene catalogue record, the feature table of its GenBank file and pLannotate feature annotations shown in this document.]
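Description:
tRNA-gRNA position [D1_n-1] (GB1208) is a small, high-copy E. coli cloning plasmid that supplies a standardized part for the GoldenBraid plant CRISPR toolkit. It is not itself a plant expression cassette. The backbone is pVD1, a self-made derivative of pGEM-T Easy. It carries a ColE1/pUC-type origin, an f1 phage origin, and a β-lactamase gene under its own promoter for ampicillin selection. Remnants of the lacZα region, with the lac promoter, operator and CAP site, flank the cloning position. T7 and SP6 promoters also sit on either side of the insert and serve as sequencing primer sites.

The payload is a 178 bp synthetic insert containing a tRNA sequence and the Streptococcus pyogenes Cas9 guide RNA scaffold, cloned through BsaI sites that were destroyed in the process. No spacer (target-specific guide sequence) or promoter is annotated within the insert. According to the record, the part is combined with "GBoligomers", which presumably supply the target-specific sequence, to build the first position of a two-guide polycistronic tRNA-gRNA array. That array is then placed under the U6-26 or U6-1 promoter provided by other parts. In such arrays, endogenous tRNA-processing enzymes cleave the transcript at the tRNA units and release individual guides, so several sites can be targeted from one transcript.

The two full-length annotations (3,222 nt, versus 3,216 bp in the catalogue) agree apart from the f1 ori boundary. The short hornet peptide "CDS" hit in polylinker-adjacent sequence is probably a spurious annotation match. The GenBank record covers only 1,040 bp, mainly backbone, and its Kozak annotations are likely chance matches.
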