Addgene plasmid #75409: tRNA-gRNA position [D1_n-1] (GB1208)
Purpose: tRNA and scaffold for the assembly of GBoligomers for the first position (positon [D1_n-1]) of a polycistronic tRNA-gRNA regulated by the U6-26 or U6-1 promoter (2-part multiplexing)
Depositing lab: Diego Orzaez. Depositing organization: Agencia Estatal Consejo Superior de Investigaciones Científicas, M.P. Publication: A modular toolbox for gRNA-Cas9 genome engineering in plants based on the GoldenBraid standard. Vazquez-Vilar M, Bernabe-Orts JM, Fernandez-Del-Carmen A, Ziarsolo P, Blanca J, Granell A, Orzaez D. Plant Methods. 2016 Feb 1;12:10. doi: 10.1186/s13007-016-0101-2. eCollection 2016. 101 PubMed 26839579.
Backbone
  Vector backbone: pVD1
  Backbone manufacturer: self-made; derived from pGEMT-Easy manufactured by Promega
  Backbone size w/o insert (bp): 3038
  Total vector size (bp): 3216
  Vector type: Plant Expression, CRISPR, Synthetic Biology
Growth in bacteria
  Bacterial resistance: Ampicillin, 100 μg/mL
  Growth temperature: 37°C
  Growth strain: DH5alpha
  Copy number: High Copy
Gene/Insert
  Gene/Insert name: tRNA-gRNA position [D1_n-1]
  Species: Synthetic
  Insert size (bp): 178
  Cloning method: Restriction Enzyme; 5′ cloning site BsaI (destroyed during cloning); 3′ cloning site BsaI (destroyed during cloning)
  Sequencing primers: 5′ T7; 3′ SP6
Terms and licenses: Academic/Nonprofit Terms; Industry Terms: Not Available to Industry
How to cite: tRNA-gRNA position [D1_n-1] (GB1208) was a gift from Diego Orzaez (Addgene plasmid # 75409 ; http://n2t.net/addgene:75409 ; RRID:Addgene_75409)
