LOCUS       Exported 1040 bp ds-DNA linear SYN 23-MAY-2021
DEFINITION  tRNA and scaffold for the assembly of GBoligomers for the first
            position (positon [D1_n-1]) of a polycistronic tRNA-gRNA regulated
            by the U6-26 or U6-1 promoter (2-part multiplexing).
ACCESSION   .
VERSION     .
KEYWORDS    tRNA-gRNA position [D1_n-1] (GB1208)
SOURCE      synthetic DNA construct
  ORGANISM  synthetic DNA construct
REFERENCE   1 (bases 1 to 1040)
  AUTHORS   Vazquez-Vilar M, Bernabe-Orts JM, Fernandez-Del-Carmen A, Ziarsolo
            P, Blanca J, Granell A, Orzaez D
  TITLE     A modular toolbox for gRNA-Cas9 genome engineering in plants based
            on the GoldenBraid standard.
  JOURNAL   Plant Methods. 2016 Feb 1;12:10. doi: 10.1186/s13007-016-0101-2.
            eCollection 2016.
  PUBMED    26839579
REFERENCE   2 (bases 1 to 1040)
  AUTHORS   .
  TITLE     Direct Submission
  JOURNAL   Exported May 23, 2021 from SnapGene Server 1.1.58
            http://www.snapgene.com
FEATURES             Location/Qualifiers
     source          1..1040
                     /organism="synthetic DNA construct"
                     /mol_type="other DNA"
     regulatory      4..13
                     /regulatory_class="other"
                     /note="vertebrate consensus sequence for strong initiation
                     of translation (Kozak, 1987)"
     regulatory      8..17
                     /regulatory_class="other"
                     /note="vertebrate consensus sequence for strong initiation
                     of translation (Kozak, 1987)"
     promoter        complement(316..334)
                     /label=SP6 promoter
                     /note="promoter for bacteriophage SP6 RNA polymerase"
     primer_bind     complement(317..334)
                     /label=SP6
                     /note="SP6 promoter, forward primer"
     primer_bind     complement(352..368)
                     /label=M13 rev
                     /note="common sequencing primer, one of multiple similar
                     variants"
     primer_bind     complement(352..368)
                     /label=M13 Reverse
                     /note="In lacZ gene. Also called M13-rev"
     primer_bind     complement(365..387)
                     /label=M13/pUC Reverse
                     /note="In lacZ gene"
     protein_bind    376..392
                     /label=lac operator
                     /bound_moiety="lac repressor encoded by lacI"
                     /note="The lac repressor binds to the lac operator to
                     inhibit transcription in E. coli. This inhibition can be
                     relieved by adding lactose or
                     isopropyl-beta-D-thiogalactopyranoside (IPTG)."
     promoter        complement(400..430)
                     /label=lac promoter
                     /note="promoter for the E. coli lac operon"
     protein_bind    445..466
                     /label=CAP binding site
                     /bound_moiety="E. coli catabolite activator protein"
                     /note="CAP binding activates transcription in the presence
                     of cAMP."
     primer_bind     complement(583..600)
                     /label=L4440
                     /note="L4440 vector, forward primer"
     primer_bind     complement(834..853)
                     /label=pBR322ori-F
                     /note="pBR322 origin, forward primer"
ORIGIN
        1 ccggccgcca tggcggccgc gggaattcga ttcccgtctc gctcattgcc gactcggtgc
       61 cactttttca agttgataac ggactagcct tattttaact tgctatttct agctctaaaa
      121 ctgagacggc gcgcgccgtc tctgcaccag ccgggaatcg aacccgggtc tgtaccgtgg
      181 cagggtacta ttctaccact agaccactgg tgctttgttc aatcgagcga gacgggatca
      241 ctagtgaatt cgcggccgcc tgcaggtcga ccatatggga gagctcccaa cgcgttggat
      301 gcatagcttg agtattctat agtgtcacct aaatagcttg gcgtaatcat ggtcatagct
      361 gtttcctgtg tgaaattgtt atccgctcac aattccacac aacatacgag ccggaagcat
      421 aaagtgtaaa gcctggggtg cctaatgagt gagctaactc acattaattg cgttgcgctc
      481 actgcccgct ttccagtcgg gaaacctgtc gtgccagctg cattaatgaa tcggccaacg
      541 cgcggggaga ggcggtttgc gtattgggcg ctcttccgct tcctcgctca ctgactcgct
      601 gcgctcggtc gttcggctgc ggcgagcggt atcagctcac tcaaaggcgg taatacggtt
      661 atccacagaa tcaggggata acgcaggaaa gaacatgtga gcaaaaggcc agcaaaaggc
      721 caggaaccgt aaaaaggccg cgttgctggc gtttttccat aggctccgcc cccctgacga
      781 gcatcacaaa aatcgacgct caagtcagag gtggcgaaac ccgacaggac tataaagata
      841 ccaggcgttt ccccctggaa gctccctcgt gcgctctcct gttccgaccc tgccgcttac
      901 cggatacctg tccgcctttc tcccttcggg aagcgtggcg ctttctcata gctcacgctg
      961 taggtatctc agttcggtgt aggtcgttcg ctccaagctg ggctgtgtgc acgaaccccc
     1021 cgttcagccc gaccgctgcg
//
