>Addgene plasmid #75409 | tRNA-gRNA position [D1_n-1] (GB1208) | addgene partial sequence | sequence record 151825 | SP6 5'-ATTTAGGTGACACTATAG-3'
CGTTGGGAGCTCTCCCATATGGTCGACCTGCAGGCGGCCGCGAATTCACTAGTGATCCCGTCTCGCTCGA
TTGAACAAAGCACCAGTGGTCTAGTGGTAGAATAGTACCCTGCCACGGTACAGACCCGGGTTCGATTCCC
GGCTGGTGCAGAGACGGCGCGCGCCGTCTCAGTTTTAGAGCTAGAAATAGCAAGTTAAAATAAGGCTAGT
CCGTTATCAACTTGAAAAAGTGGCACCGAGTCGGCAATGAGCGAGACGGGAATCGAATTCCCGCGGCCGC
CATGGCGGCCGGGAGCATGCGACGTCGGGCCCAATTCGCCCTATAGTGAGTCGTATTACAATTCACTGGC
CGTCGTTTTACAACGTCGTGACTGGGAAAACCCTGGCGTTACCCAACTTAATCGCCTTGCAGCACATCCC
CCTTTCGCCAGCTGGCGTAATAGCGAAGAGGCCCGCACCGATCGCCCTTCCCAACAGTTGCGCAGCCTGA
ATGGCGAATGG
[124 nt withheld, positions 502-625]
C
[91 nt withheld, positions 627-717]
A
[49 nt withheld, positions 719-767]
CCTTTGACGTTGGAGTCCACGTTCTTT
[37 nt withheld, positions 795-831]
ACCCTATCTCGGTCTATTCTTTTGATTTATAAGGGATTTTGCCGATTTCGGCCTATTGGTTAAAAAATGA
GCTGATTTAACAAAAATTTAACGCGAATTTTAACAAAATATTAACGCTTACAATTTCCTGATGCGGTATT
TTCTCCTTACGCATCTGTGCGGTATTTCACACCGCATCAGGTGGCACTTTTCGGGGAAATGTGCGCGGAA
CCCCT
